Addgene plasmid #162935: C417-E06: attB4-polyhedrinp>MBP-nostop-attB1r
Purpose: Gateway attB4/attB1r entry clone for baculovirus expression of MBP tagged proteins using the polyhedrin promoter
Depositing lab: Dominic Esposito. Depositing organization: National Cancer Institute (NCI). Publication: Combinatorial assembly of clone libraries using site-specific recombination. Wall VE, Garvey LA, Mehalko JL, Procter LV, Esposito D. Methods Mol Biol. 2014;1116:193-208. doi: 10.1007/978-1-62703-764-8_14. PubMed 24395366.
Backbone
  Vector backbone: pDonr233
  Vector type: Synthetic Biology
Growth in bacteria
  Bacterial resistance: Spectinomycin, 50 μg/mL
  Growth temperature: 37°C
  Growth strain: DH5alpha
  Copy number: High Copy
Gene/Insert
  Gene/Insert name: Maltose-binding protein fusion, AcMNPV polyhedrin promoter
  Species: Synthetic
  Cloning method: Gateway Cloning
Terms and licenses: Academic/Nonprofit Terms; Industry Terms: Not Available to Industry
How to cite: C417-E06: attB4-polyhedrinp>MBP-nostop-attB1r was a gift from Dominic Esposito (Addgene plasmid # 162935 ; http://n2t.net/addgene:162935 ; RRID:Addgene_162935)
