[The description below was written by a language model from this plasmid's Addgene catalogue record and pLannotate feature annotations shown in this document.]
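Description:
C417-E06: attB4-polyhedrinp>MBP-nostop-attB1r is a multisite Gateway entry clone built in the pDonr233 donor backbone. It supplies a promoter-plus-N-terminal-tag module for baculovirus expression constructs. It is a bacterial cloning plasmid of about 4.2 kb rather than an expression vector in its own right. It replicates in E. coli from a high-copy ColE1/pUC-type origin and is selected with spectinomycin through the aadA (SmR) aminoglycoside adenylyltransferase gene. The annotation also picks up backbone remnants, including rrnB T1 and T2 terminators, a T7 promoter facing away from the insert, and short fragments of lacZα, lacI, a gentamicin resistance gene and an integron Pc promoter. None of these appears to be part of the functional payload.

The insert consists of the AcMNPV polyhedrin promoter, a very strong late baculoviral promoter, followed by the E. coli maltose-binding protein coding sequence. This MBP version lacks a signal sequence, so it remains cytosolic. It also carries no stop codon, so translation can read through the downstream recombination site into a gene of interest. The cassette was cloned through attB4 and attB1r sites. In the entry clone it is flanked by an attL-type site containing the attB4 core (the software labelled this a partial attL1) and by an attR1 site. In a multisite LR reaction, the module is combined with an attL1/attL2 entry clone carrying an open reading frame and with a compatible destination vector. This places the polyhedrin promoter and MBP directly upstream of the target gene, in frame with it. The result is an MBP-tagged protein for production in insect cells, assembled as part of a combinatorial clone-library strategy.
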