Features (pLannotate 1.2.2; 15 found; start..end, strand, type, name):
     18..54      -  CDS            lacZα (fragment): LacZα fragment of β-galactosidase; lacZ fragment
    109..194     +  protein_bind   attL1 (fragment): mutant version of attL; recombination site for the Gateway® LR reaction LR Clonase™
    185..205     +  protein_bind   attB4: mutant version of attB; core recombination site for the Gateway® BP reaction BP Clonase™
    268..359     +  promoter       polyhedrin promoter: polh from Autographa californica; promoter for the baculovirus polyhedrin gene
    372..1469    +  CDS            MBP: maltose binding protein from E. coli; malE (mutated); This version of the gene does not encode a signal sequence, so MBP will remain in the cytosol.
   1485..1609    +  protein_bind   attR1: mutant version of attR; recombination site for the Gateway® LR reaction LR Clonase™
   1682..1700    -  promoter       T7 promoter: promoter for bacteriophage T7 RNA polymerase
   1770..1792    +  misc_feature   MCS (fragment): pUC18/19 multiple cloning site
   1884..1907    +  promoter       Pc promoter (fragment): intI1 (promoter lies within the coding sequence); class 1 integron promoter
   2083..2139    +  CDS            GmR (fragment): gentamycin acetyltransferase; aacC1; confers resistance to gentamycin
   2146..2937    +  CDS            SmR: aminoglycoside adenylyltransferase (Murphy, 1985); aadA; confers resistance to spectinomycin and streptomycin
   3030..3618    +  rep_origin     ori: high-copy-number ColE1/pMB1/pBR322/pUC origin of replication
   3801..3893    +  CDS            lacI (fragment): lac repressor; lacI; The lac repressor binds to the lac operator to inhibit transcription in E. coli. This inhibition can be relieved by adding lactose or isopropyl-β-D-thiogalactopyranoside (IPTG).
   3948..3975    -  terminator     rrnB T2 terminator: transcription terminator T2 from the E. coli rrnB gene
   4107..4150    +  terminator     rrnB T1 terminator: Escherichia coli rrnB; transcription terminator T1 from the E. coli rrnB gene
>Addgene plasmid #162935 | C417-E06: attB4-polyhedrinp>MBP-nostop-attB1r | addgene full sequence | sequence record 330543 | Addgene NGS Result
TTAACGCTAGCATGGATGTTTTCCCAGTCACGACGTTGTAAAACGACGGCCAGTCTTAAAATTCGAGCTC
GGTCCGATCGGGCCCGCGTTAACGCTACCATGGAGCTCCAAATAATGATTTTATTTTGACTGATAGTGAC
CTGTTCGTTGCAACAAATTGATAAGCAATGCTTTTTTATAATGCCAACTTTGTATAGAAAAGTTGGCCGC
CCAGGACTCTAGCTATAGTTCTAGTGGTTGGCTACGTATACTCCGGAATATTAATAGATCATGGAGATAA
TTAAAATGATAACCATCTCGCAAATAAATAAGTATTTTACTGTTTTCGTAACAGTTTTGTAATAAAAAAA
CCTATAAATATGGGATCCGGCAAAATCGAAGAAGGTAAACTGGTAATCTGGATTAACGGCGATAAAGGCT
ATAACGGTCTCGCTGAAGTCGGTAAGAAATTCGAGAAAGATACCGGAATTAAAGTCACCGTTGAGCATCC
GGATAAACTGGAAGAGAAATTCCCACAGGTTGCGGCAACTGGCGATGGCCCTGACATTATCTTCTGGGCA
CACGACCGCTTTGGTGGCTACGCTCAATCTGGCCTGTTGGCTGAAATCACCCCGGACAAAGCGTTCCAGG
ACAAGCTGTATCCGTTTACCTGGGATGCCGTACGTTACAACGGCAAGCTGATTGCTTACCCGATCGCTGT
TGAAGCGTTATCGCTGATTTATAACAAAGATCTGCTGCCGAACCCGCCAAAAACCTGGGAAGAGATCCCG
GCGCTGGATAAAGAACTGAAAGCGAAAGGTAAGAGCGCGCTGATGTTCAACCTGCAAGAACCGTACTTCA
CCTGGCCGCTGATTGCTGCTGACGGGGGTTATGCGTTCAAGTATGAAAACGGCAAGTACGACATTAAAGA
CGTGGGCGTGGATAACGCTGGCGCGAAAGCGGGTCTGACCTTCCTGGTTGACCTGATTAAAAACAAACAC
ATGAATGCAGACACCGATTACTCCATCGCAGAAGCTGCCTTTAATAAAGGCGAAACAGCGATGACCATCA
ACGGCCCGTGGGCATGGTCCAACATCGACACCAGCAAAGTGAATTATGGTGTAACGGTACTGCCGACCTT
CAAGGGTCAACCATCCAAACCGTTCGTTGGCGTGCTGAGCGCAGGTATTAACGCCGCCAGTCCGAACAAA
GAGCTGGCAAAAGAGTTCCTCGAAAACTATCTGCTGACTGATGAAGGTCTGGAAGCGGTTAATAAAGACA
AACCGCTGGGTGCCGTAGCGCTGAAGTCTTACGAGGAAGAGTTGGCGAAAGATCCACGTATTGCCGCCAC
CATGGAAAACGCCCAGAAAGGTGAAATCATGCCGAACATCCCGCAGATGTCCGCTTTCTGGTATGCCGTG
CGTACTGCGGTGATCAACGCCGCCAGCGGTCGTCAGACTGTCGATGAAGCCCTGAAAGACGCGCAGACTA
ATTCGGGATCCTCGACAACTTTGTACAAAAAAGTTGAACGAGAAACGTAAAATGATATAAATATCAATAT
ATTAAATTAGATTTTGCATAAAAAACAGACTACATAATACTGTAAAACACAACATATGCAGTCACTATGA
ACCAACTACTTAGATGGTATTAGTGACCTGTAGAATTCGAGCTCTAGAGCTGCAGGGCGGCCGCGATATC
CCCTATAGTGAGTCGTATTACATGGTCATAGCTGTTTCCTGGCAGCTCTGGCCCGTGTCTCAAAATCTCT
GATGTTACATTGCACAAGATCGGTACCCGGGGATCCTCTAGACCAGCCAGGACAGAAATGCCTCGACTTC
GCTGCTACCCAAGGTTGCCGGGTGACGCACACCGTGGAAACGGATGAAGGCACGAACCCAGTGGACATAA
GCCTGTTCGGTTCGTAAGCTGTAATGCAAGTAGCGTATGCGCTCACGCAACTGGTCCAGAACCTTGACCG
AACGCAGCGGTGGTAACGGCGCAGTGGCGGTTTTCATGGCTTGTTATGACTGTTTTTTTGGGGTACAGTC
TATGCCTCGGGCATCCAAGCAGCAAGCGCGTTACGCCGTGGGTCGATGTTTGATGTTATGGAGCAGCAAC
GATGTTACGCAGCAGGGCAGTCGCCCTAAAACAAAGTTAAACATTATGAGGGAAGCGGTGATCGCCGAAG
TATCGACTCAACTATCAGAGGTAGTTGGCGTCATCGAGCGCCATCTCGAACCGACGTTGCTGGCCGTACA
TTTGTACGGCTCCGCAGTGGATGGCGGCCTGAAGCCACACAGTGATATTGATTTGCTGGTTACGGTGACC
GTAAGGCTTGATGAAACAACGCGGCGAGCTTTGATCAACGACCTTTTGGAAACTTCGGCTTCCCCTGGAG
AGAGCGAGATTCTCCGCGCTGTAGAAGTCACCATTGTTGTGCACGACGACATCATTCCGTGGCGTTATCC
AGCTAAGCGCGAACTGCAATTTGGAGAATGGCAGCGCAATGACATTCTTGCAGGTATCTTCGAGCCAGCC
ACGATCGACATTGATCTGGCTATCTTGCTGACAAAAGCAAGAGAACATAGCGTTGCCTTGGTAGGTCCAG
CGGCGGAGGAACTCTTTGATCCGGTTCCTGAACAGGATCTATTTGAGGCGCTAAATGAAACCTTAACGCT
ATGGAACTCGCCGCCCGACTGGGCTGGCGATGAGCGAAATGTAGTGCTTACGTTGTCCCGCATTTGGTAC
AGCGCAGTAACCGGCAAAATCGCGCCGAAGGATGTCGCTGCCGACTGGGCAATGGAGCGCCTGCCGGCCC
AGTATCAGCCCGTCATACTTGAAGCTAGACAGGCTTATCTTGGACAAGAAGAAGATCGCTTGGCCTCGCG
CGCAGATCAGTTGGAAGAATTTGTCCACTACGTGAAAGGCGAGATCACCAAGGTAGTCGGCAAATAACCC
TCGAGCCACCCATGACCAAAATCCCTTAACGTGAGTTACGCGTCGTTCCACTGAGCGTCAGACCCCGTAG
AAAAGATCAAAGGATCTTCTTGAGATCCTTTTTTTCTGCGCGTAATCTGCTGCTTGCAAACAAAAAAACC
ACCGCTACCAGCGGTGGTTTGTTTGCCGGATCAAGAGCTACCAACTCTTTTTCCGAAGGTAACTGGCTTC
AGCAGAGCGCAGATACCAAATACTGTTCTTCTAGTGTAGCCGTAGTTAGGCCACCACTTCAAGAACTCTG
TAGCACCGCCTACATACCTCGCTCTGCTAATCCTGTTACCAGTGGCTGCTGCCAGTGGCGATAAGTCGTG
TCTTACCGGGTTGGACTCAAGACGATAGTTACCGGATAAGGCGCAGCGGTCGGGCTGAACGGGGGGTTCG
TGCACACAGCCCAGCTTGGAGCGAACGACCTACACCGAACTGAGATACCTACAGCGTGAGCTATGAGAAA
GCGCCACGCTTCCCGAAGGGAGAAAGGCGGACAGGTATCCGGTAAGCGGCAGGGTCGGAACAGGAGAGCG
CACGAGGGAGCTTCCAGGGGGAAACGCCTGGTATCTTTATAGTCCTGTCGGGTTTCGCCACCTCTGACTT
GAGCGTCGATTTTTGTGATGCTCGTCAGGGGGGCGGAGCCTATGGAAAAACGCCAGCAACGCGGCCTTTT
TACGGTTCCTGGCCTTTTGCTGGCCTTTTGCTCACATGTTCTTTCCTGCGTTATCCCCTGATTCTGTGGA
TAACCGTATTACCGCCTTTGAGTGAGCTGATACCGCTCGCCGCAGCCGAACGACCGAGCGCAGCGAGTCA
GTGAGCGAGGAAGCGGAAGAGCGCCCAATACGCAAACCGCCTCTCCCCGCGCGTTGGCCGATTCATTAAT
GCAGCTGGCACGACAGGTTTCCCGACTGGAAAGCGGGCAGTGAGCGCAACGCAATTAATACGCGTACCGC
TAGCCAGGAAGAGTTTGTAGAAACGCAAAAAGGCCATCCGTCAGGATGGCCTTCTGCTTAGTTTGATGCC
TGGCAGTTTATGGCGGGCGTCCTGCCCGCCACCCTCCGGGCCGTTGCTTCACAACGTTCAAATCCGCTCC
CGGCGGATTTGTCCTACTCAGGAGAGCGTTCACCGACAAACAACAGATAAAACGAAAGGCCCAGTCTTCC
GACTGAGCCTTTCGTTTTATTTGATGCCTGGCAGTTCCCTACTCTCGCG
